Addgene plasmid #141851: TFORF1621
Purpose: Lentiviral vector for overexpressing transcription factor ORFs with unique 24-bp barcodes. Barcodes facilitate identification of transcription factors in pooled screens.
Depositing lab: Feng Zhang. Depositing organization: Broad Institute. Publication: A transcription factor atlas of directed differentiation. Joung J, Ma S, Tay T, Geiger-Schuller KR, Kirchgatterer PC, Verdine VK, Guo B, Arias-Garcia MA, Allen WE, Singh A, Kuksenko O, Abudayyeh OO, Gootenberg JS, Fu Z, Macrae RK, Buenrostro JD, Regev A, Zhang F. Cell. 2023 Jan 5;186(1):209-229.e26. doi: 10.1016/j.cell.2022.11.026. PubMed 36608654.
Backbone
  Vector backbone: pLX_TRC317
  Backbone manufacturer: Broad Institute Genetic Perturbation Platform
  Backbone size w/o insert (bp): 8264
  Vector type: Mammalian Expression, Lentiviral
  Selectable markers: Puromycin
Growth in bacteria
  Bacterial resistance: Ampicillin, 100 μg/mL
  Growth temperature: 37°C
  Growth strain: NEB Stable
  Copy number: High Copy
Gene/Insert
  Gene/Insert name: ZNF512
  Species: H. sapiens (human)
  Insert size (bp): 1718
  Entrez Gene: ZNF512
  Promoter: EF1a
  Cloning method: Unknown
  Sequencing primers: 5′ GGGTGGAGACTGAAGTTAGGCCAG; 3′ CACATAGCGTAAAAGGAGCAACATAG
Terms and licenses: Academic/Nonprofit Terms; Industry Terms: Not Available to Industry
Depositor comments: NM_001271286,ENST00000416005 . The transcription factor ORF portion of this plasmid was synthesized by Genewiz. Please test multiple small colonies in case of plasmid recombination. To make this collection available in a timely manner, a portion of this collection was not fully sequenced by Addgene. If an Addgene verified full plasmid sequence is not available, please contact us prior to placing an order to request the full sequence.
How to cite: TFORF1621 was a gift from Feng Zhang (Addgene plasmid # 141851 ; http://n2t.net/addgene:141851 ; RRID:Addgene_141851)
