[The description below was written by a language model from this plasmid's Addgene catalogue record and pLannotate feature annotations shown in this document.]
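Description:
TFORF1621 is a third-generation, self-inactivating lentiviral expression plasmid built on the pLX_TRC317 backbone and carrying the human zinc finger protein ZNF512 open reading frame. It belongs to a barcoded transcription factor ORF collection. The full sequenced record is 9,982 nt. It is maintained in E. coli through a high-copy ColE1/pUC-type origin with ampicillin selection (AmpR). An f1 origin and lac/T7/T3 cloning-vector remnants are also annotated in the bacterial portion. The depositor notes that the lentiviral repeats can recombine during propagation.

The viral genome is transcribed from an RSV promoter fused to a truncated HIV-1 5' LTR. This is followed by the Ψ packaging signal with a partial gag sequence, and then the RRE for Rev-dependent nuclear export. Inside the transfer cassette, an SV40 early promoter/origin drives puromycin N-acetyltransferase for selection of transduced mammalian cells. A cPPT/CTS element then aids nuclear import of the reverse-transcribed genome. Downstream, the strong constitutive EF-1α promoter drives ZNF512, which the software annotates as a fragment relative to the Swiss-Prot reference and which the depositor ties to a specific transcript isoform. A WPRE then enhances transcript stability and expression, and the ΔU3 3' LTR and an SV40 poly(A) signal close the cassette. A short U6-like match lies between the ORF and the WPRE. According to the catalogue entry, each construct carries a unique 24-bp barcode, but the feature table does not annotate its position.

The plasmid is intended for lentiviral overexpression of ZNF512 in mammalian cells. It is particularly suited to pooled screens, such as directed differentiation screens, where the barcode identifies which transcription factor each cell received.
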