Features (pLannotate 1.2.2; 31 found; start..end, strand, type, name):
      1..1179    +  promoter       EF-1α promoter: strong constitutive promoter for human elongation factor EF-1α
   1196..2809    +  CDS            ZNF512 (fragment): ZN512_HUMAN - Also known as KIAA1805. Experimental evidence at protein level: Swiss-Prot protein existence level 1. May be involved in transcriptional regulation. From Homo sapiens (Human).
   2825..2878    +  promoter       U6 promoter (fragment): RNA polymerase III promoter for human U6 snRNA
   2920..3508    +  misc_feature   WPRE: woodchuck hepatitis virus posttranscriptional regulatory element
   3559..3578    +  misc_feature   cPPT/CTS (fragment): central polypurine tract and central termination sequence of HIV-1
   3580..3813    +  LTR            3' LTR (ΔU3): self-inactivating 3' long terminal repeat (LTR) from HIV-1
   3891..4012    +  polyA_signal   SV40 poly(A) signal: SV40 polyadenylation signal
   4052..4187    +  rep_origin     SV40 ori: SV40 origin of replication
   4208..4226    -  promoter       T7 promoter: promoter for bacteriophage T7 RNA polymerase
   4234..4389    +  CDS            lacZα (fragment): LacZα fragment of β-galactosidase; lacZ fragment
   4394..4822    +  rep_origin     f1 ori (sequence partly withheld): f1 bacteriophage origin of replication; arrow indicates direction of (+) strand synthesis
   4875..4979    +  promoter       AmpR promoter: bla
   4980..5840    +  CDS            AmpR: β-lactamase; bla; confers resistance to ampicillin, carbenicillin, and related antibiotics
   6011..6599    +  rep_origin     ori: high-copy-number ColE1/pMB1/pBR322/pUC origin of replication
   6782..6874    +  CDS            lacI (fragment): lac repressor; lacI; The lac repressor binds to the lac operator to inhibit transcription in E. coli. This inhibition can be relieved by adding lactose or isopropyl-β-D-thiogalactopyranoside (IPTG).
   6887..6908    +  protein_bind   CAP binding site: CAP binding activates transcription in the presence of cAMP. E. coli catabolite activator protein
   6923..6953    +  promoter       lac promoter: promoter for the E. coli lac operon
   6961..6977    +  protein_bind   lac operator: The lac repressor binds to the lac operator to inhibit transcription in E. coli. This inhibition can be relieved by adding lactose or isopropyl-β-D-thiogalactopyranoside (IPTG). lac repressor encoded by lacI
   7022..7040    +  promoter       T3 promoter: promoter for bacteriophage T3 RNA polymerase
   7068..7294    +  promoter       RSV promoter: Rous sarcoma virus enhancer/promoter
   7295..7475    +  LTR            5' LTR (truncated): truncated 5' long terminal repeat (LTR) from HIV-1
   7522..7647    +  misc_feature   HIV-1 Ψ: packaging signal of human immunodeficiency virus type 1
   7631..7994    +  CDS            HIV-1 gag (fragment): gag protein from human immunodeficiency virus 1; gag
   8140..8373    +  misc_feature   RRE: The Rev response element (RRE) of HIV-1 allows for Rev-dependent mRNA export from the nucleus to the cytoplasm.
   8750..8776    +  CDS            Rev (fragment): human immunodeficiency virus 1 (HIV-1) Rev protein; rev; enhances nuclear export of unspliced and incompletely spliced viral mRNAs
   8783..8806    +  promoter       SV40 promoter (fragment): SV40 early promoter
   8807..8878    +  promoter       SV40 promoter (fragment): SV40 enhancer and early promoter
   8902..9037    +  rep_origin     SV40 ori: SV40 origin of replication
   9083..9679    +  CDS            PuroR (fragment): puromycin N-acetyltransferase; pac from Streptomyces; confers resistance to puromycin
   9728..9845    +  misc_feature   cPPT/CTS: central polypurine tract and central termination sequence of HIV-1
   9910..9976    +  CDS            small t antigen (fragment): SV40 (simian virus 40) small t antigen
>Addgene plasmid #141851 | TFORF1621 | addgene full sequence | sequence record 326347 | Addgene NGS Result
GGCTCCGGTGCCCGTCAGTGGGCAGAGCGCACATCGCCCACAGTCCCCGAGAAGTTGGGGGGAGGGGTCG
GCAATTGAACCGGTGCCTAGAGAAGGTGGCGCGGGGTAAACTGGGAAAGTGATGTCGTGTACTGGCTCCG
CCTTTTTCCCGAGGGTGGGGGAGAACCGTATATAAGTGCAGTAGTCGCCGTGAACGTTCTTTTTCGCAAC
GGGTTTGCCGCCAGAACACAGGTAAGTGCCGTGTGTGGTTCCCGCGGGCCTGGCCTCTTTACGGGTTATG
GCCCTTGCGTGCCTTGAATTACTTCCACCTGGCTGCAGTACGTGATTCTTGATCCCGAGCTTCGGGTTGG
AAGTGGGTGGGAGAGTTCGAGGCCTTGCGCTTAAGGAGCCCCTTCGCCTCGTGCTTGAGTTGAGGCCTGG
CCTGGGCGCTGGGGCCGCCGCGTGCGAATCTGGTGGCACCTTCGCGCCTGTCTCGCTGCTTTCGATAAGT
CTCTAGCCATTTAAAATTTTTGATGACCTGCTGCGACGCTTTTTTTCTGGCAAGATAGTCTTGTAAATGC
GGGCCAAGATCTGCACACTGGTATTTCGGTTTTTGGGGCCGCGGGCGGCGACGGGGCCCGTGCGTCCCAG
CGCACATGTTCGGCGAGGCGGGGCCTGCGAGCGCGGCCACCGAGAATCGGACGGGGGTAGTCTCAAGCTG
GCCGGCCTGCTCTGGTGCCTGGCCTCGCGCCGCCGTGTATCGCCCCGCCCTGGGCGGCAAGGCTGGCCCG
GTCGGCACCAGTTGCGTGAGCGGAAAGATGGCCGCTTCCCGGCCCTGCTGCAGGGAGCTCAAAATGGAGG
ACGCGGCGCTCGGGAGAGCGGGCGGGTGAGTCACCCACACAAAGGAAAAGGGCCTTTCCGTCCTCAGCCG
TCGCTTCATGTGACTCCACGGAGTACCGGGCGCCGTCCAGGCACCTCGATTAGTTCTCGAGCTTTTGGAG
TACGTCGTCTTTAGGTTGGGGGGAGGGGTTTTATGCGATGGAGTTTCCCCACACTGAGTGGGTGGAGACT
GAAGTTAGGCCAGCTTGGCACTTGATGTAATTCTCCTTGGAATTTGCCCTTTTTGAGTTTGGATCTTGGT
TCATTCTCAAGCCTCAGACAGTGGTTCAAAGTTTTTTTCTTCCATTTCAGGTGTCGTGAGGCTAGCACCG
CCACCATGTCTTCCAGACTCGGTGCTGTACCCGCCACTTCGGGACCCACAACCTTTAAGCAGCAGAGGAG
CACGAGGATCGTGGGAGCTAAGAACAGGACCCAGTGCTCCATAAAGGATAATAGTTTCCAGTACACTATC
CCTCATGATGACTCCTTAAGTGGTTCATCGTCTGCATCTTCGTGTGAACCAGTGAGTGATTTTCCAGCAT
CTTTCCGAAAATCTACCTACTGGATGAAGATGAGAAGAATCAAGCCAGCTGCTACTTCTCATGTCGAAGG
GTCAGGTGGAGTATCAGCCAAGGGGAAAAGGAAACCCAGGCAGGAAGAAGATGAAGACTATCGAGAATTT
CCTCAGAAGAAGCATAAGCTTTATGGCAGTTTGGAGGAGCAATGGTACTTAGAAATCGTTGATAAAGGCA
GTGTCTCCTGCCCTACCTGCCAGGCAGTGGGGAGGAAGACCATAGAGGGTTTAAAGAAACACATGGAAAA
CTGCAAGCAGGAAATGTTTACTTGTCATCATTGTGGGAAACAACTTCGTTCACTGGCAGGGATGAAGTAT
CATGTCATGGCAAATCATAATAGTTTGCCCATTTTGAAAGCCGGAGATGAAATAGATGAGCCAAGTGAGA
GGGAAAGGCTCCGAACAGTTCTAAAGAGACTGGGAAAGCTCAGGTGCATGCGTGAGAGTTGCTCCAGTAG
CTTCACCAGCATCATGGGATATCTCTACCATGTCAGAAAATGTGGCAAAGGGGCTGCAGAGCTGGAAAAG
ATGACCCTGAAATGTCACCACTGTGGAAAACCATATAGGTCGAAGGCTGGACTTGCATATCACCTGAGGT
CAGAGCATGGGCCTATATCCTTCTTTCCAGAGTCAGGACAGCCAGAGTGCTTAAAGGAGATGAACCTAGA
GTCAAAGAGTGGGGGCCGAGTTCAGAGACGTTCTGCCAAGATAGCTGTATACCACCTACAGGAGCTGGCC
TCTGCTGAACTGGCCAAGGAATGGCCCAAGAGGAAGGTGCTTCAGGACCTGGTACCTGATGATCGAAAGT
TAAAATATACTCGTCCAGGGCTCCCTACCTTCAGCCAGGAAGTACTACATAAATGGAAGACAGATATCAA
GAAATATCATCGTATTCAGTGTCCTAACCAGGGCTGTGAGGCTGTCTACAGCAGTGTATCTGGCCTTAAA
GCTCACCTGGGCTCTTGTACATTGGGAAACTTTGTGGCTGGAAAATACAAATGTCTTCTATGTCAGAAAG
AATTTGTGTCAGAGAGTGGTGTCAAGTATCACATCAACTCCGTCCATGCTGAGGACTGGTTCGTTGTAAA
CCCAACAACAACCAAAAGCTTTGAAAAGCTGATGAAGATAAAGCAGCGGCAGCAAGAAGAAGAAAAGCGG
AGGCAGCAGCACAGGAGCAGAAGGTCTCTAAGAAGGCGGCAGCAGCCTGGCATTGAGCTTCCCGAGACAG
AGCTGAGTCTTAGAGTAGGGAAGGATCAGAGGAGGAATAATGAGGAACTGGTAGTGTCAGCCTCCTGTAA
GGAACCAGAGCAGGAGCCAGTGCCAGCACAGTTCCAGAAAGTAAAGCCCCCAAAGACTAATCATAAACGA
GGAAGGAAATAGTAATGAACTAGTCCGTAACTTGAAAGTATTTCGATTTCTTGGCTTTATATATCTTGTG
GAAAGGACGAAGAGTACGATGTACGGCGCCTTATACGCGTTAAGTCGACAATCAACCTCTGGATTACAAA
ATTTGTGAAAGATTGACTGGTATTCTTAACTATGTTGCTCCTTTTACGCTATGTGGATACGCTGCTTTAA
TGCCTTTGTATCATGCTATTGCTTCCCGTATGGCTTTCATTTTCTCCTCCTTGTATAAATCCTGGTTGCT
GTCTCTTTATGAGGAGTTGTGGCCCGTTGTCAGGCAACGTGGCGTGGTGTGCACTGTGTTTGCTGACGCA
ACCCCCACTGGTTGGGGCATTGCCACCACCTGTCAGCTCCTTTCCGGGACTTTCGCTTTCCCCCTCCCTA
TTGCCACGGCGGAACTCATCGCCGCCTGCCTTGCCCGCTGCTGGACAGGGGCTCGGCTGTTGGGCACTGA
CAATTCCGTGGTGTTGTCGGGGAAATCATCGTCCTTTCCTTGGCTGCTCGCCTGTGTTGCCACCTGGATT
CTGCGCGGGACGTCCTTCTGCTACGTCCCTTCGGCCCTCAATCCAGCGGACCTTCCTTCCCGCGGCCTGC
TGCCGGCTCTGCGGCCTCTTCCGCGTCTTCGCCTTCGCCCTCAGACGAGTCGGATCTCCCTTTGGGCCGC
CTCCCCGCGTCGACTTTAAGACCAATGACTTACAAGGCAGCTGTAGATCTTAGCCACTTTTTAAAAGAAA
AGGGGGGACTGGAAGGGCTAATTCACTCCCAACGAAGACAAGATCTGCTTTTTGCTTGTACTGGGTCTCT
CTGGTTAGACCAGATCTGAGCCTGGGAGCTCTCTGGCTAACTAGGGAACCCACTGCTTAAGCCTCAATAA
AGCTTGCCTTGAGTGCTTCAAGTAGTGTGTGCCCGTCTGTTGTGTGACTCTGGTAACTAGAGATCCCTCA
GACCCTTTTAGTCAGTGTGGAAAATCTCTAGCAGTACGTATAGTAGTTCATGTCATCTTATTATTCAGTA
TTTATAACTTGCAAAGAAATGAATATCAGAGAGTGAGAGGAACTTGTTTATTGCAGCTTATAATGGTTAC
AAATAAAGCAATAGCATCACAAATTTCACAAATAAAGCATTTTTTTCACTGCATTCTAGTTGTGGTTTGT
CCAAACTCATCAATGTATCTTATCATGTCTGGCTCTAGCTATCCCGCCCCTAACTCCGCCCATCCCGCCC
CTAACTCCGCCCAGTTCCGCCCATTCTCCGCCCCATGGCTGACTAATTTTTTTTATTTATGCAGAGGCCG
AGGCCGCCTCGGCCTCTGAGCTATTCCAGAAGTAGTGAGGAGGCTTTTTTGGAGGCCTAGGGACGTACCC
AATTCGCCCTATAGTGAGTCGTATTACGCGCGCTCACTGGCCGTCGTTTTACAACGTCGTGACTGGGAAA
ACCCTGGCGTTACCCAACTTAATCGCCTTGCAGCACATCCCCCTTTCGCCAGCTGGCGTAATAGCGAAGA
GGCCCGCACCGATCGCCCTTCCCAACAGTTGCGCAGCCTGAATGGCGAATGGG
[124 nt withheld, positions 4394-4517]
C
[91 nt withheld, positions 4519-4609]
A
[49 nt withheld, positions 4611-4659]
CCTTTGACGTTGGAGTCCACGTTCTTT
[37 nt withheld, positions 4687-4723]
ACCCTATCTCGGTCTATTCTTTTGATTTATAAGGGATTTTGCCGATTTCGGCCTATTGGTTAAAAAATGA
GCTGATTTAACAAAAATTTAACGCGAATTTTAACAAAATATTAACGCTTACAATTTAGGTGGCACTTTTC
GGGGAAATGTGCGCGGAACCCCTATTTGTTTATTTTTCTAAATACATTCAAATATGTATCCGCTCATGAG
ACAATAACCCTGATAAATGCTTCAATAATATTGAAAAAGGAAGAGTATGAGTATTCAACATTTCCGTGTC
GCCCTTATTCCCTTTTTTGCGGCATTTTGCCTTCCTGTTTTTGCTCACCCAGAAACGCTGGTGAAAGTAA
AAGATGCTGAAGATCAGTTGGGTGCACGAGTGGGTTACATCGAACTGGATCTCAACAGCGGTAAGATCCT
TGAGAGTTTTCGCCCCGAAGAACGTTTTCCAATGATGAGCACTTTTAAAGTTCTGCTATGTGGCGCGGTA
TTATCCCGTATTGACGCCGGGCAAGAGCAACTCGGTCGCCGCATACACTATTCTCAGAATGACTTGGTTG
AGTACTCACCAGTCACAGAAAAGCATCTTACGGATGGCATGACAGTAAGAGAATTATGCAGTGCTGCCAT
AACCATGAGTGATAACACTGCGGCCAACTTACTTCTGACAACGATCGGAGGACCGAAGGAGCTAACCGCT
TTTTTGCACAACATGGGGGATCATGTAACTCGCCTTGATCGTTGGGAACCGGAGCTGAATGAAGCCATAC
CAAACGACGAGCGTGACACCACGATGCCTGTAGCAATGGCAACAACGTTGCGCAAACTATTAACTGGCGA
ACTACTTACTCTAGCTTCCCGGCAACAATTAATAGACTGGATGGAGGCGGATAAAGTTGCAGGACCACTT
CTGCGCTCGGCCCTTCCGGCTGGCTGGTTTATTGCTGATAAATCTGGAGCCGGTGAGCGTGGGTCTCGCG
GTATCATTGCAGCACTGGGGCCAGATGGTAAGCCCTCCCGTATCGTAGTTATCTACACGACGGGGAGTCA
GGCAACTATGGATGAACGAAATAGACAGATCGCTGAGATAGGTGCCTCACTGATTAAGCATTGGTAACTG
TCAGACCAAGTTTACTCATATATACTTTAGATTGATTTAAAACTTCATTTTTAATTTAAAAGGATCTAGG
TGAAGATCCTTTTTGATAATCTCATGACCAAAATCCCTTAACGTGAGTTTTCGTTCCACTGAGCGTCAGA
CCCCGTAGAAAAGATCAAAGGATCTTCTTGAGATCCTTTTTTTCTGCGCGTAATCTGCTGCTTGCAAACA
AAAAAACCACCGCTACCAGCGGTGGTTTGTTTGCCGGATCAAGAGCTACCAACTCTTTTTCCGAAGGTAA
CTGGCTTCAGCAGAGCGCAGATACCAAATACTGTTCTTCTAGTGTAGCCGTAGTTAGGCCACCACTTCAA
GAACTCTGTAGCACCGCCTACATACCTCGCTCTGCTAATCCTGTTACCAGTGGCTGCTGCCAGTGGCGAT
AAGTCGTGTCTTACCGGGTTGGACTCAAGACGATAGTTACCGGATAAGGCGCAGCGGTCGGGCTGAACGG
GGGGTTCGTGCACACAGCCCAGCTTGGAGCGAACGACCTACACCGAACTGAGATACCTACAGCGTGAGCT
ATGAGAAAGCGCCACGCTTCCCGAAGGGAGAAAGGCGGACAGGTATCCGGTAAGCGGCAGGGTCGGAACA
GGAGAGCGCACGAGGGAGCTTCCAGGGGGAAACGCCTGGTATCTTTATAGTCCTGTCGGGTTTCGCCACC
TCTGACTTGAGCGTCGATTTTTGTGATGCTCGTCAGGGGGGCGGAGCCTATGGAAAAACGCCAGCAACGC
GGCCTTTTTACGGTTCCTGGCCTTTTGCTGGCCTTTTGCTCACATGTTCTTTCCTGCGTTATCCCCTGAT
TCTGTGGATAACCGTATTACCGCCTTTGAGTGAGCTGATACCGCTCGCCGCAGCCGAACGACCGAGCGCA
GCGAGTCAGTGAGCGAGGAAGCGGAAGAGCGCCCAATACGCAAACCGCCTCTCCCCGCGCGTTGGCCGAT
TCATTAATGCAGCTGGCACGACAGGTTTCCCGACTGGAAAGCGGGCAGTGAGCGCAACGCAATTAATGTG
AGTTAGCTCACTCATTAGGCACCCCAGGCTTTACACTTTATGCTTCCGGCTCGTATGTTGTGTGGAATTG
TGAGCGGATAACAATTTCACACAGGAAACAGCTATGACCATGATTACGCCAAGCGCGCAATTAACCCTCA
CTAAAGGGAACAAAAGCTGGAGCTGCAAGCTTAATGTAGTCTTATGCAATACTCTTGTAGTCTTGCAACA
TGGTAACGATGAGTTAGCAACATGCCTTACAAGGAGAGAAAAAGCACCGTGCATGCCGATTGGTGGAAGT
AAGGTGGTACGATCGTGCCTTATTAGGAAGGCAACAGACGGGTCTGACATGGATTGGACGAACCACTGAA
TTGCCGCATTGCAGAGATATTGTATTTAAGTGCCTAGCTCGATACATAAACGGGTCTCTCTGGTTAGACC
AGATCTGAGCCTGGGAGCTCTCTGGCTAACTAGGGAACCCACTGCTTAAGCCTCAATAAAGCTTGCCTTG
AGTGCTTCAAGTAGTGTGTGCCCGTCTGTTGTGTGACTCTGGTAACTAGAGATCCCTCAGACCCTTTTAG
TCAGTGTGGAAAATCTCTAGCAGTGGCGCCCGAACAGGGACTTGAAAGCGAAAGGGAAACCAGAGGAGCT
CTCTCGACGCAGGACTCGGCTTGCTGAAGCGCGCACGGCAAGAGGCGAGGGGCGGCGACTGGTGAGTACG
CCAAAAATTTTGACTAGCGGAGGCTAGAAGGAGAGAGATGGGTGCGAGAGCGTCAGTATTAAGCGGGGGA
GAATTAGATCGCGATGGGAAAAAATTCGGTTAAGGCCAGGGGGAAAGAAAAAATATAAATTAAAACATAT
AGTATGGGCAAGCAGGGAGCTAGAACGATTCGCAGTTAATCCTGGCCTGTTAGAAACATCAGAAGGCTGT
AGACAAATACTGGGACAGCTACAACCATCCCTTCAGACAGGATCAGAAGAACTTAGATCATTATATAATA
CAGTAGCAACCCTCTATTGTGTGCATCAAAGGATAGAGATAAAAGACACCAAGGAAGCTTTAGACAAGAT
AGAGGAAGAGCAAAACAAAAGTAAGACCACCGCACAGCAAGCGGCCGCTGATCTTCAGACCTGGAGGAGG
AGATATGAGGGACAATTGGAGAAGTGAATTATATAAATATAAAGTAGTAAAAATTGAACCATTAGGAGTA
GCACCCACCAAGGCAAAGAGAAGAGTGGTGCAGAGAGAAAAAAGAGCAGTGGGAATAGGAGCTTTGTTCC
TTGGGTTCTTGGGAGCAGCAGGAAGCACTATGGGCGCAGCGTCAATGACGCTGACGGTACAGGCCAGACA
ATTATTGTCTGGTATAGTGCAGCAGCAGAACAATTTGCTGAGGGCTATTGAGGCGCAACAGCATCTGTTG
CAACTCACAGTCTGGGGCATCAAGCAGCTCCAGGCAAGAATCCTGGCTGTGGAAAGATACCTAAAGGATC
AACAGCTCCTGGGGATTTGGGGTTGCTCTGGAAAACTCATTTGCACCACTGCTGTGCCTTGGAATGCTAG
TTGGAGTAATAAATCTCTGGAACAGATTTGGAATCACACGACCTGGATGGAGTGGGACAGAGAAATTAAC
AATTACACAAGCTTAATACACTCCTTAATTGAAGAATCGCAAAACCAGCAAGAAAAGAATGAACAAGAAT
TATTGGAATTAGATAAATGGGCAAGTTTGTGGAATTGGTTTAACATAACAAATTGGCTGTGGTATATAAA
ATTATTCATAATGATAGTAGGAGGCTTGGTAGGTTTAAGAATAGTTTTTGCTGTACTTTCTATAGTGAAT
AGAGTTAGGCAGGGATATTCACCATTATCGTTTCAGACCCACCTCCCAACCCCGAGGGGACCCATGCATT
GCATCTCAATTAGTCAGCAACCAGGTGTGGAAAGTCCCCAGGCTCCCCAGCAGGCAGAAGTATGCAAAGC
ATGCGTCTCAATTAGTCAGCAACCATAGTCCCGCCCCTAACTCCGCCCATCCCGCCCCTAACTCCGCCCA
GTTCCGCCCATTCTCCGCCCCATGGCTGACTAATTTTTTTTATTTATGCAGAGGCCGAGGCCGCCTCGGC
CTCTGAGCTATTCCAGAAGTAGTGAGGAGGCTTTTTTGGAGGCCTAGGCTTTTGCAAAAAGCTTTCTAGA
GGTACCACCGGAGCTTACCATGACCGAGTACAAGCCCACGGTGCGCCTCGCCACCCGCGACGACGTCCCC
AGGGCCGTACGCACCCTCGCCGCCGCGTTCGCCGACTACCCCGCCACGCGCCACACCGTCGATCCGGACC
GCCACATCGAGCGGGTCACCGAGCTGCAAGAACTCTTCCTCACGCGCGTCGGGCTCGACATCGGCAAGGT
GTGGGTCGCGGACGACGGCGCCGCCGTGGCGGTCTGGACCACGCCGGAGAGCGTCGAAGCGGGGGCGGTG
TTCGCCGAGATCGGCCCGCGCATGGCCGAGTTGAGCGGTTCCCGGCTGGCCGCGCAGCAACAGATGGAAG
GCCTCCTGGCGCCGCACCGGCCCAAGGAGCCCGCGTGGTTCCTGGCCACCGTCGGCGTCTCGCCCGACCA
CCAGGGCAAGGGTCTGGGCAGCGCCGTCGTGCTCCCCGGAGTGGAGGCGGCCGAGCGCGCCGGGGTGCCC
GCCTTCCTGGAGACCTCCGCGCCCCGCAACCTCCCCTTCTACGAGCGGCTCGGCTTCACCGTCACCGCCG
ACGTCGAGGTGCCCGAAGGACCGCGCACCTGGTGCATGACCCGCAAGCCCGGTGCCAGTTAACGAATTCT
AGATCTTGAGACAAATGGCAGTATTCATCCACAATTTTAAAAGAAAAGGGGGGATTGGGGGGTACAGTGC
AGGGGAAAGAATAGTAGACATAATAGCAACAGACATACAAACTAAAGAATTACAAAAACAAATTACAAAA
ATTCAAAATTTTCGGGTTTATTACAGGGACAGCAGAGATCCACTTTGGCGCCGGCTCGAGGCCTGCAGGT
GCAAAGATGGATAAAGTTTTAAACAGAGAGGAATCTTTGCAGCTAATGGACCTTCTAGGTCTTGAAAGGA
GTGGGAATT
