>Addgene plasmid #141851 | TFORF1621 | depositor partial sequence | sequence record 277690 | Insert
ACCGCCACCATGTCTTCCAGACTCGGTGCTGTACCCGCCACTTCGGGACCCACAACCTTTAAGCAGCAGA
GGAGCACGAGGATCGTGGGAGCTAAGAACAGGACCCAGTGCTCCATAAAGGATAATAGTTTCCAGTACAC
TATCCCTCATGATGACTCCTTAAGTGGTTCATCGTCTGCATCTTCGTGTGAACCAGTGAGTGATTTTCCA
GCATCTTTCCGAAAATCTACCTACTGGATGAAGATGAGAAGAATCAAGCCAGCTGCTACTTCTCATGTCG
AAGGGTCAGGTGGAGTATCAGCCAAGGGGAAAAGGAAACCCAGGCAGGAAGAAGATGAAGACTATCGAGA
ATTTCCTCAGAAGAAGCATAAGCTTTATGGCAGTTTGGAGGAGCAATGGTACTTAGAAATCGTTGATAAA
GGCAGTGTCTCCTGCCCTACCTGCCAGGCAGTGGGGAGGAAGACCATAGAGGGTTTAAAGAAACACATGG
AAAACTGCAAGCAGGAAATGTTTACTTGTCATCATTGTGGGAAACAACTTCGTTCACTGGCAGGGATGAA
GTATCATGTCATGGCAAATCATAATAGTTTGCCCATTTTGAAAGCCGGAGATGAAATAGATGAGCCAAGT
GAGAGGGAAAGGCTCCGAACAGTTCTAAAGAGACTGGGAAAGCTCAGGTGCATGCGTGAGAGTTGCTCCA
GTAGCTTCACCAGCATCATGGGATATCTCTACCATGTCAGAAAATGTGGCAAAGGGGCTGCAGAGCTGGA
AAAGATGACCCTGAAATGTCACCACTGTGGAAAACCATATAGGTCGAAGGCTGGACTTGCATATCACCTG
AGGTCAGAGCATGGGCCTATATCCTTCTTTCCAGAGTCAGGACAGCCAGAGTGCTTAAAGGAGATGAACC
TAGAGTCAAAGAGTGGGGGCCGAGTTCAGAGACGTTCTGCCAAGATAGCTGTATACCACCTACAGGAGCT
GGCCTCTGCTGAACTGGCCAAGGAATGGCCCAAGAGGAAGGTGCTTCAGGACCTGGTACCTGATGATCGA
AAGTTAAAATATACTCGTCCAGGGCTCCCTACCTTCAGCCAGGAAGTACTACATAAATGGAAGACAGATA
TCAAGAAATATCATCGTATTCAGTGTCCTAACCAGGGCTGTGAGGCTGTCTACAGCAGTGTATCTGGCCT
TAAAGCTCACCTGGGCTCTTGTACATTGGGAAACTTTGTGGCTGGAAAATACAAATGTCTTCTATGTCAG
AAAGAATTTGTGTCAGAGAGTGGTGTCAAGTATCACATCAACTCCGTCCATGCTGAGGACTGGTTCGTTG
TAAACCCAACAACAACCAAAAGCTTTGAAAAGCTGATGAAGATAAAGCAGCGGCAGCAAGAAGAAGAAAA
GCGGAGGCAGCAGCACAGGAGCAGAAGGTCTCTAAGAAGGCGGCAGCAGCCTGGCATTGAGCTTCCCGAG
ACAGAGCTGAGTCTTAGAGTAGGGAAGGATCAGAGGAGGAATAATGAGGAACTGGTAGTGTCAGCCTCCT
GTAAGGAACCAGAGCAGGAGCCAGTGCCAGCACAGTTCCAGAAAGTAAAGCCCCCAAAGACTAATCATAA
ACGAGGAAGGAAATAGTAATGAACTAGTCCGTAACTTGAAAGTATTTCGATTTCTTGGCTTTATATATCT
TGTGGAAAGGACGAAGAGTACGATGTACGGCGCCTTAT
