>Addgene plasmid #141851 | TFORF1621 | depositor partial sequence | sequence record 277691 | Barcode
AGAGTACGATGTACGGCGCCTTAT
